Addgene plasmid #162307: pEPYC0CM0134
Purpose: Level 0 C-terminal tag part for MoClo assembly, TTCG-GCTT
Depositing lab: Nicola Patron. Depositing organization: Earlham Institute. Publication: Biofoundry-assisted expression and characterization of plant proteins. Dudley QM, Cai YM, Kallam K, Debreyne H, Carrasco Lopez JA, Patron NJ. Synth Biol (Oxf). 2021 Sep 11;6(1):ysab029. doi: 10.1093/synbio/ysab029. eCollection 2021. PubMed 34693026.
Backbone
  Vector backbone: pUAP1
  Vector type: Synthetic Biology
Growth in bacteria
  Bacterial resistance: Chloramphenicol, 25 μg/mL
  Growth temperature: 37°C
  Growth strain: DH5alpha
  Copy number: High Copy
Gene/Insert
  Gene/Insert name: C-terminal tag, HiBiT-stop, frame1 (NNT-TCG)
  Species: Synthetic
  Cloning method: Unknown
  Sequencing primers: 5′ ggcgtatcacgaggcagaatttc; 3′ CCTGCATAACGCGAAGTAATC
Terms and licenses: Academic/Nonprofit Terms; Industry Terms: Not Available to Industry
How to cite: pEPYC0CM0134 was a gift from Nicola Patron (Addgene plasmid # 162307 ; http://n2t.net/addgene:162307 ; RRID:Addgene_162307)
