[The description below was written by a language model from this plasmid's Addgene catalogue record and pLannotate feature annotations shown in this document.]
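Description:
pEPYC0CM0134 is a Level 0 standard part plasmid for MoClo (Golden Gate) assembly, built in the pUAP1 universal acceptor backbone and intended for propagation in E. coli. At about 2.1 kb it is a minimal cloning vector. The annotated features are a high-copy ColE1/pUC-type origin of replication and a chloramphenicol acetyltransferase (cat) gene driven by its native promoter and followed by the lambda t0 terminator, which provides chloramphenicol selection. Two further bacterial terminators, one of them derived from the his operon, are also annotated. They probably insulate the part-insertion region from read-through transcription, although the record does not state their role.

The payload is a short synthetic C-terminal tag part encoding the HiBiT peptide followed by a stop codon. HiBiT is the small fragment of split NanoLuc luciferase. It complements the larger LgBiT fragment to restore luminescence, which allows sensitive quantification of tagged proteins. The part is defined by the four-base fusion sites TTCG and GCTT, the overhangs for the C-terminal tag position in the plant MoClo/Phytobrick syntax. When released by a Type IIS restriction enzyme, it ligates in frame downstream of a coding sequence lacking a stop codon and upstream of a 3′ UTR/terminator part. The "frame1 (NNT-TCG)" designation describes how the reading frame runs across the upstream junction. The automated feature table does not annotate the tag itself, probably because it is so short, so its position in the plasmid is not given.

The part carries no promoter or expression elements of its own. It is used as a building block for assembling transcription units that yield HiBiT-tagged proteins, in a toolkit developed for biofoundry-assisted expression and characterization of plant proteins.
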