Features (pLannotate 1.2.2; 6 found; start..end, strand, type, name):
    193..290     -  promoter       cat promoter: promoter of the E. coli cat gene encoding chloramphenicol acetyltransferase
    376..419     -  terminator     bacterial terminator: putative bacterial transcription terminator
    492..549     +  terminator     his operon terminator: This putative transcriptin terminator from the E. coli his operon has a 2-bp deletion introduced during synthesis. Its efficiency has not been determined.
    744..1332    -  rep_origin     ori: high-copy-number ColE1/pMB1/pBR322/pUC origin of replication
   1515..1609    -  terminator     lambda t0 terminator: transcription terminator from phage lambda
   1633..192     -  CDS            cat (across the origin): CAT_ECOLX - Experimental evidence at protein level: Swiss-Prot protein existence level 1. This enzyme is an effector of chloramphenicol resistance in bacteria. From Escherichia coli. This protein is used as a marker in many commonly used cloning vectors, such as pACYC184.
>Addgene plasmid #162307 | pEPYC0CM0134 | addgene full sequence | sequence record 320881 | Addgene NGS Result
GGCAAGAATGTGAATAAAGGCCGGATAAAACTTGTGCTTATTTTTCTTTACGGTCTTTAAAAAGGCCGTA
ATATCCAGCTGAACGGTCTGGTTATAGGTACATTGAGCAACTGACTGAAATGCCTCAAAATGTTCTTTAC
GATGCCATTGGGATATATCAACGGTGGTATATCCAGTGATTTTTTTCTCCATTTTAGCTTCCTTAGCTCC
TGAAAATCTCGATAACTCAAAAAATACGCCCGGTAGTGATCTTATTTCATTATGGTGAAAGTTGGAACCT
CTTACGTGCCCGATCAACTCGAGTGCCACCTGACGTCTAAGAAACCATTATTATCATGACATTAACCTAT
AAAAATAGGCGTATCACGAGGCAGAATTTCAGATAAAAAAAATCCTTAGCTTTCGCTAAGGATGATTTCT
GGAATTCGGTCTCATTCGGTGAGCGGCTGGCGGCTGTTCAAGAAGATTAGCTGAGCTTCGAGACCCTGCA
GTCCGGCAAAAAAGGGCAAGGTGTCACCACCCTGCCCTTTTTCTTTAAAACCGAAAAGATTACTTCGCGT
TATGCAGGCTTCCTCGCTCACTGACTCGCTGCGCTCGGTCGTTCGGCTGCGGCGAGCGGTATCAGCTCAC
TCAAAGGCGGTAATACGGTTATCCACAGAATCAGGGGATAACGCAGGAAAGAACATGTGAGCAAAAGGCC
AGCAAAAGGCCAGGAACCGTAAAAAGGCCGCGTTGCTGGCGTTTTTCCACAGGCTCCGCCCCCCTGACGA
GCATCACAAAAATCGACGCTCAAGTCAGAGGTGGCGAAACCCGACAGGACTATAAAGATACCAGGCGTTT
CCCCCTGGAAGCTCCCTCGTGCGCTCTCCTGTTCCGACCCTGCCGCTTACCGGATACCTGTCCGCCTTTC
TCCCTTCGGGAAGCGTGGCGCTTTCTCATAGCTCACGCTGTAGGTATCTCAGTTCGGTGTAGGTCGTTCG
CTCCAAGCTGGGCTGTGTGCACGAACCCCCCGTTCAGCCCGACCGCTGCGCCTTATCCGGTAACTATCGT
CTTGAGTCCAACCCGGTAAGACACGACTTATCGCCACTGGCAGCAGCCACTGGTAACAGGATTAGCAGAG
CGAGGTATGTAGGCGGTGCTACAGAGTTCTTGAAGTGGTGGCCTAACTACGGCTACACTAGAAGAACAGT
ATTTGGTATCTGCGCTCTGCTGAAGCCAGTTACCTTCGGAAAAAGAGTTGGTAGCTCTTGATCCGGCAAA
CAAACCACCGCTGGTAGCGGTGGTTTTTTTGTTTGCAAGCAGCAGATTACGCGCAGAAAAAAAGGATCTC
AAGAAGATCCTTTGATCTTTTCTACGGGGTCTGACGCTCAGTGGAACGAAAACTCACGTTAAGGGATTTT
GGTCATGAGATTATCAAAAAGGATCTTCACCTAGATCCTTTTAAATTAAAAATGAAGTTTTAAATCAATC
TAAAGTATATATGAGTAAACTTGGTCTGACAGCTCGAGGCTTGGATTCTCACCAATAAAAAACGCCCGGC
GGCAACCGAGCGTTCTGAACAAATCCAGATGGAGTTCTGAGGTCATTACTGGATCTATCAACAGGAGTCC
AAGCGAGCTCGATATCAAATTACGCCCCGCCCTGCCACTCATCGCAGTACTGTTGTAATTCATTAAGCAT
TCTGCCGACATGGAAGCCATCACAAACGGCATGATGAACCTGAATCGCCAGCGGCATCAGCACCTTGTCG
CCTTGCGTATAATATTTGCCCATGGTGAAAACGGGGGCGAAGAAGTTGTCCATATTGGCCACGTTTAAAT
CAAAACTGGTGAAACTCACCCAGGGATTGGCTGAGACGAAAAACATATTCTCAATAAACCCTTTAGGGAA
ATAGGCCAGGTTTTCACCGTAACACGCCACATCTTGCGAATATATGTGTAGAAACTGCCGGAAATCGTCG
TGGTATTCACTCCAGAGCGATGAAAACGTTTCAGTTTGCTCATGGAAAACGGTGTAACAAGGGTGAACAC
TATCCCATATCACCAGCTCACCGTCTTTCATTGCCATACGAAATTCCGGATGAGCATTCATCAGGCG
